Addgene plasmid #41336: TAL3162
Depositing lab: Keith Joung. Depositing organization: Massachusetts General Hospital. Publication: Targeted gene disruption in somatic zebrafish cells using engineered TALENs. Sander JD, Cade L, Khayter C, Reyon D, Peterson RT, Joung JK, Yeh JR. Nat Biotechnol. 2011 Aug 5;29(8):697-8. doi: 10.1038/nbt.1934. PubMed 21822241.
Backbone
  Vector backbone: JDS71
  Backbone manufacturer: Addgene plasmid #32287
  Backbone size w/o insert (bp): 6447
  Vector type: Mammalian Expression ; T7
Growth in bacteria
  Bacterial resistance: Ampicillin, 100 μg/mL
  Growth temperature: 37°C
  Growth strain: XL1 Blue
  Copy number: High Copy
Gene/Insert
  Gene/Insert name: ZebrafishCommunity-scoc-b-Left (alt name: scoc-b)
  Species: D. rerio (zebrafish)
  Insert size (bp): 1640
  Entrez Gene: scocb (a.k.a. fc06h10, wu:fc06h10, wu:fd08f04, zgc:101848)
  Promoter: CMV
  Tag / fusion protein: 3X Flag (N terminal on backbone); WT FOKI (C terminal on backbone)
  Cloning method: Restriction Enzyme; 5′ cloning site N/A (destroyed during cloning); 3′ cloning site N/A (destroyed during cloning)
  Sequencing primers: 5′ CMV-F; 3′ BGH-rev
Terms and licenses: Academic/Nonprofit Terms; Industry Terms: Not Available to Industry
Depositor comments: Target binding site: TATGAGTCTGGTCTTCTC It is strongly recommended that users perform a diagnostic digest to verify this plasmid prior to use. For example, a double digest of the plasmid with BamHI and KpnI should result in two bands at 2.3kb and 5.8kb.
How to cite: TAL3162 was a gift from Keith Joung (Addgene plasmid # 41336 ; http://n2t.net/addgene:41336 ; RRID:Addgene_41336)
