[The description below was written by a language model from this plasmid's Addgene catalogue record.]
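Description:
TAL3162 is a TALEN expression plasmid encoding the left-hand monomer of a nuclease pair designed against the zebrafish (D. rerio) gene scocb (scoc-b), part of a set of TALENs made for the zebrafish community. It is built on the JDS71 backbone, a roughly 6.4 kb vector classed as mammalian expression with a T7 promoter. It is maintained in E. coli as a high-copy plasmid under ampicillin selection. The record gives no feature table, so the origin of replication and other backbone elements are not itemised.

The insert of about 1.6 kb is not zebrafish coding sequence. It is an engineered array of TAL effector repeats that specifies recognition of an 18-nucleotide site in the scocb locus. It was cloned by restriction enzyme cloning, and the cloning sites were destroyed in the process. The backbone places this array in frame between an N-terminal 3X Flag tag and a C-terminal wild-type FokI nuclease domain, so the expressed product is a complete, epitope-tagged TALEN monomer. Because FokI cleaves only as a dimer, this left monomer is meant to be used with a matching right-hand TALEN that binds the opposite strand nearby. Together they produce a double-strand break whose error-prone repair can disrupt the gene.

A CMV promoter drives expression in transfected cells. The T7 designation indicates that the same cassette can serve as a template for in vitro transcription, which typically supplies mRNA for injection into zebrafish embryos. The associated publication describes targeted gene disruption in somatic zebrafish cells with engineered TALENs. The depositor recommends confirming the plasmid's structure by diagnostic digest before use, a sensible precaution given the repetitive TAL array.
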