>Addgene plasmid #41336 | TAL3162 | depositor partial sequence | sequence record 54975 | TAL3162 sequence 2430 bps
TCTAGAGCTAGCACCATGGACTACAAAGACCATGACGGTGATTATAAAGATCATGACATCGATTACAAGG
ATGACGATGACAAGATGGCCCCCAAGAAGAAGAGGAAGGTGGGCATTCACCGCGGGGTACCTATGGTGGA
CTTGAGGACACTCGGTTATTCGCAACAGCAACAGGAGAAAATCAAGCCTAAGGTCAGGAGCACCGTCGCG
CAACACCACGAGGCGCTTGTGGGGCATGGCTTCACTCATGCGCATATTGTCGCGCTTTCACAGCACCCTG
CGGCGCTTGGGACGGTGGCTGTCAAATACCAAGATATGATTGCGGCCCTGCCCGAAGCCACGCACGAGGC
AATTGTAGGGGTCGGTAAACAGTGGTCGGGAGCGCGAGCACTTGAGGCGCTGCTGACTGTGGCGGGTGAG
CTTAGGGGGCCTCCGCTCCAGCTCGACACCGGGCAGCTGCTGAAGATCGCGAAGAGAGGGGGAGTAACAG
CGGTAGAGGCAGTGCACGCCTGGCGCAATGCGCTCACCGGGGCCCCCTTGAACCTGACCCCAGACCAGGT
AGTCGCAATCGCGTCGAACATTGGGGGAAAGCAAGCCCTGGAAACCGTGCAAAGGTTGTTGCCGGTCCTT
TGTCAAGACCACGGCCTTACACCGGAGCAAGTCGTGGCCATTGCAAGCAATGGGGGTGGCAAACAGGCTC
TTGAGACGGTTCAGAGACTTCTCCCAGTTCTCTGTCAAGCCCACGGGCTGACTCCCGATCAAGTTGTAGC
GATTGCGAATAACAATGGAGGGAAACAAGCATTGGAGACTGTCCAACGGCTCCTTCCCGTGTTGTGTCAA
GCCCACGGTTTGACGCCTGCACAAGTGGTCGCCATCGCCTCCAATATTGGCGGTAAGCAGGCGCTGGAAA
CAGTACAGCGCCTGCTGCCTGTACTGTGCCAGGATCATGGACTGACCCCAGACCAGGTAGTCGCAATCGC
GAACAATAATGGGGGAAAGCAAGCCCTGGAAACCGTGCAAAGGTTGTTGCCGGTCCTTTGTCAAGACCAC
GGCCTTACACCGGAGCAAGTCGTGGCCATTGCAAGCAATGGGGGTGGCAAACAGGCTCTTGAGACGGTTC
AGAGACTTCTCCCAGTTCTCTGTCAAGCCCACGGGCTGACTCCCGATCAAGTTGTAGCGATTGCGTCGCA
TGACGGAGGGAAACAAGCATTGGAGACTGTCCAACGGCTCCTTCCCGTGTTGTGTCAAGCCCACGGTTTG
ACGCCTGCACAAGTGGTCGCCATCGCCTCGAATGGCGGCGGTAAGCAGGCGCTGGAAACAGTACAGCGCC
TGCTGCCTGTACTGTGCCAGGATCATGGACTGACCCCAGACCAGGTAGTCGCAATCGCGAACAATAATGG
GGGAAAGCAAGCCCTGGAAACCGTGCAAAGGTTGTTGCCGGTCCTTTGTCAAGACCACGGCCTTACACCG
GAGCAAGTCGTGGCCATTGCAAATAATAACGGTGGCAAACAGGCTCTTGAGACGGTTCAGAGACTTCTCC
CAGTTCTCTGTCAAGCCCACGGGCTGACTCCCGATCAAGTTGTAGCGATTGCGTCCAACGGTGGAGGGAA
ACAAGCATTGGAGACTGTCCAACGGCTCCTTCCCGTGTTGTGTCAAGCCCACGGTTTGACGCCTGCACAA
GTGGTCGCCATCGCCAGCCATGATGGCGGTAAGCAGGCGCTGGAAACAGTACAGCGCCTGCTGCCTGTAC
TGTGCCAGGATCATGGACTGACCCCAGACCAGGTAGTCGCAATCGCGTCAAACGGAGGGGGAAAGCAAGC
CCTGGAAACCGTGCAAAGGTTGTTGCCGGTCCTTTGTCAAGACCACGGCCTTACACCGGAGCAAGTCGTG
GCCATTGCAAGCAATGGGGGTGGCAAACAGGCTCTTGAGACGGTTCAGAGACTTCTCCCAGTTCTCTGTC
AAGCCCACGGGCTGACTCCCGATCAAGTTGTAGCGATTGCGTCGCATGACGGAGGGAAACAAGCATTGGA
GACTGTCCAACGGCTCCTTCCCGTGTTGTGTCAAGCCCACGGTTTGACGCCTGCACAAGTGGTCGCCATC
GCCTCGAATGGCGGCGGTAAGCAGGCGCTGGAAACAGTACAGCGCCTGCTGCCTGTACTGTGCCAGGATC
ATGGACTGACACCCGAACAGGTGGTCGCCATTGCTTCCCACGACGGAGGACGGCCAGCCTTGGAGTCCAT
CGTAGCCCAATTGTCCAGGCCCGATCCCGCGTTGGCTGCGTTAACGAATGACCATCTGGTGGCGTTGGCA
TGTCTTGGTGGACGACCCGCGCTCGATGCAGTCAAAAAGGGTCTGCCTCATGCTCCCGCATTGATCAAAA
GAACCAACCGGCGGATTCCCGAGAGAACTTCCCATCGAGTCGCGGGATCC
