>Addgene plasmid #41336 | TAL3162 | addgene partial sequence | sequence record 56403 | JDS-TALEN-F 5'-TAGGGGTCGGTAAACAGTGG-3'
GCGCTGCTGACTGTGGCGGGTGAGCTTAGGGGGCCTCCGCTCCAGCTCGACACCGGGCAGCTGCTGAAGA
TCGCGAAGAGAGGGGGAGTAACAGCGGTAGAGGCAGTGCACGCCTGGCGCAATGCGCTCACCGGGGCCCC
CTTGAACCTGACCCCAGACCAGGTAGTCGCAATCGCGTCGAACATTGGGGGAAAGCAAGCCCTGGAAACC
GTGCAAAGGTTGTTGCCGGTCCTTTGTCAAGACCACGGCCTTACACCGGAGCAAGTCGTGGCCATTGCAA
GCAATGGGGGTGGCAAACAGGCTCTTGAGACGGTTCAGAGACTTCTCCCAGTTCTCTGTCAAGCCCACGG
GCTGACTCCCGATCAAGTTGTAGCGATTGCGAATAACAATGGAGGGAAACAAGCATTGGAGACTGTCCAA
CGGCTCCTTCCCGTGTTGTGTCAAGCCCACGGTTTGACGCCTGCACAAGTGGTCGCCATCGCCTCCAATA
TTGGCGGTAAGCAGGCGCTGGAAACAGTACAGCGCCTGCTGCCTGTACTGTGCCAGGATCATGGACTGAC
CCCAGACCAGGTAGTCGCAATCGCGAACAATAATGGGGGAAAGCAAGCCCTGGAAACCGTGCAAAGGTTG
TTGCCGGTCCTTTGTCAAGACCACGGCCTTACACCGGAGCAAGTCGTGGCCATTGCAAGCAATGGGGGTG
GCAAACAGGCTCTTGAGACGGTTCAGAGACTTCTCCCAGTTCTCTGTCAAGCCCACGGGCTGACTCCCGA
TCAAGTTGTAGCGATTGCGTCGCATGACGGAGGGAAACAAGCATTGGAGACTGTCCAACGGCTCCTTCCC
GTGTTGTGTCAAGCCCACGGTTTGACGCCTGCACAA
